>Addgene plasmid #63101 | Frt-hspB10 | depositor full sequence | sequence record 104507 | Full Sequence
TCGAGAACCATGGCTGCACTGAGTTGTCTCTTGGACAGTGTCAGAAGGGACATAAAGAAGGTGGACAGAG
AACTAAGGCAACTGAGATGCATCGACGAATTTAGCACACGGTGCCTGTGCGACTTGTATATGCACCCCTA
TTGCTGCTGTGACTTGCACCCATATCCGTACTGCTTGTGCTATTCCAAGCGATCACGCTCTTGCGGCCTG
TGTGATCTCTACCCATGTTGCCTGTGTGATTATAAGCTTTACTGTCTGCGACCATCTCTCAGAAGTTTGG
AGAGGAAAGCCATCAGAGCCATAGAAGATGAGAAGCGAGAGCTTGCCAAACTGAGAAGAACAACAAATAG
AATTCTGGCTTCCTCCTGCTGTAGCAGTAACATTTTAGGATCGGTGAATGTATGCGGTTTTGAACCCGAT
CAAGTCAAAGTTCGAGTGAAGGATGGAAAGGTATGTGTGTCGGCTGAGCGGGAGAACAGGTACGACTGCC
TTGGATCGAAAAAGTACAGCTACATGAACATCTGCAAAGAGTTCAGCTTGCCGCCCTGTGTGGATGAGAA
GGATGTAACATACTCCTATGGGCTCGGCAGCTGTGTCAAGATCGAGTCTCCTTGCTACCCTTGCACTTCT
CCTTGCAGCCCGTGCAGCCCGTGCAACCCCTGCAACCCCTGCAGCCCCTGCAACCCGTGCAGCCCATATG
ATCCTTGCAACCCGTGTTATCCCTGTGGAAGCCGATTTTCCTGTAGGAAGATGATTTTGTAAAGTGCGCA
TAGGAACCCATTACTTAATAGAAGTCAGTTACTCCAGCCAACGCGCCAAAATCGAGTCTAGAGGGCCCGT
TTAAACCCGCTGATCAGCCTCGACTGTGCCTTCTAGTTGCCAGCCATCTGTTGTTTGCCCCTCCCCCGTG
CCTTCCTTGACCCTGGAAGGTGCCACTCCCACTGTCCTTTCCTAATAAAATGAGGAAATTGCATCGCATT
GTCTGAGTAGGTGTCATTCTATTCTGGGGGGTGGGGTGGGGCAGGACAGCAAGGGGGAGGATTGGGAAGA
CAATAGCAGGCATGCTGGGGATGCGGTGGGCTCTATGGCTTCTGAGGCGGAAAGAACCAGCTGGGGCTCT
AGGGGGTATCCCC
[124 nt withheld, positions 1134-1257]
C
[91 nt withheld, positions 1259-1349]
AGGGTGATGGTTCACGTACCTAGAAGTTCCTATTCCGAAGTTCCTATTCTCTAGAAAGTATAGGAACTTC
CTTGGCCAAAAAGCCTGAACTCACCGCGACGTCTGTCGAGAAGTTTCTGATCGAAAAGTTCGACAGCGTC
TCCGACCTGATGCAGCTCTCGGAGGGCGAAGAATCTCGTGCTTTCAGCTTCGATGTAGGAGGGCGTGGAT
ATGTCCTGCGGGTAAATAGCTGCGCCGATGGTTTCTACAAAGATCGTTATGTTTATCGGCACTTTGCATC
GGCCGCGCTCCCGATTCCGGAAGTGCTTGACATTGGGGAATTCAGCGAGAGCCTGACCTATTGCATCTCC
CGCCGTGCACAGGGTGTCACGTTGCAAGACCTGCCTGAAACCGAACTGCCCGCTGTTCTGCAGCCGGTCG
CGGAGGCCATGGATGCGATCGCTGCGGCCGATCTTAGCCAGACGAGCGGGTTCGGCCCATTCGGACCGCA
AGGAATCGGTCAATACACTACATGGCGTGATTTCATATGCGCGATTGCTGATCCCCATGTGTATCACTGG
CAAACTGTGATGGACGACACCGTCAGTGCGTCCGTCGCGCAGGCTCTCGATGAGCTGATGCTTTGGGCCG
AGGACTGCCCCGAAGTCCGGCACCTCGTGCACGCGGATTTCGGCTCCAACAATGTCCTGACGGACAATGG
CCGCATAACAGCGGTCATTGACTGGAGCGAGGCGATGTTCGGGGATTCCCAATACGAGGTCGCCAACATC
TTCTTCTGGAGGCCGTGGTTGGCTTGTATGGAGCAGCAGACGCGCTACTTCGAGCGGAGGCATCCGGAGC
TTGCAGGATCGCCGCGGCTCCGGGCGTATATGCTCCGCATTGGTCTTGACCAACTCTATCAGAGCTTGGT
TGACGGCAATTTCGATGATGCAGCTTGGGCGCAGGGTCGATGCGACGCAATCGTCCGATCCGGAGCCGGG
ACTGTCGGGCGTACACAAATCGCCCGCAGAAGCGCGGCCGTCTGGACCGATGGCTGTGTAGAAGTACTCG
CCGATAGTGGAAACCGACGCCCCAGCACTCGTCCGAGGGCAAAGGAATAGCACGTACTACGAGATTTCGA
TTCCACCGCCGCCTTCTATGAAAGGTTGGGCTTCGGAATCGTTTTCCGGGACGCCGGCTGGATGATCCTC
CAGCGCGGGGATCTCATGCTGGAGTTCTTCGCCCACCCCAACTTGTTTATTGCAGCTTATAATGGTTACA
AATAAAGCAATAGCATCACAAATTTCACAAATAAAGCATTTTTTTCACTGCATTCTAGTTGTGGTTTGTC
CAAACTCATCAATGTATCTTATCATGTCTGTATACCGTCGACCTCTAGCTAGAGCTTGGCGTAATCATGG
TCATAGCTGTTTCCTGTGTGAAATTGTTATCCGCTCACAATTCCACACAACATACGAGCCGGAAGCATAA
AGTGTAAAGCCTGGGGTGCCTAATGAGTGAGCTAACTCACATTAATTGCGTTGCGCTCACTGCCCGCTTT
CCAGTCGGGAAACCTGTCGTGCCAGCTGCATTAATGAATCGGCCAACGCGCGGGGAGAGGCGGTTTGCGT
ATTGGGCGCTCTTCCGCTTCCTCGCTCACTGACTCGCTGCGCTCGGTCGTTCGGCTGCGGCGAGCGGTAT
CAGCTCACTCAAAGGCGGTAATACGGTTATCCACAGAATCAGGGGATAACGCAGGAAAGAACATGTGAGC
AAAAGGCCAGCAAAAGGCCAGGAACCGTAAAAAGGCCGCGTTGCTGGCGTTTTTCCATAGGCTCCGCCCC
CCTGACGAGCATCACAAAAATCGACGCTCAAGTCAGAGGTGGCGAAACCCGACAGGACTATAAAGATACC
AGGCGTTTCCCCCTGGAAGCTCCCTCGTGCGCTCTCCTGTTCCGACCCTGCCGCTTACCGGATACCTGTC
CGCCTTTCTCCCTTCGGGAAGCGTGGCGCTTTCTCATAGCTCACGCTGTAGGTATCTCAGTTCGGTGTAG
GTCGTTCGCTCCAAGCTGGGCTGTGTGCACGAACCCCCCGTTCAGCCCGACCGCTGCGCCTTATCCGGTA
ACTATCGTCTTGAGTCCAACCCGGTAAGACACGACTTATCGCCACTGGCAGCAGCCACTGGTAACAGGAT
TAGCAGAGCGAGGTATGTAGGCGGTGCTACAGAGTTCTTGAAGTGGTGGCCTAACTACGGCTACACTAGA
AGAACAGTATTTGGTATCTGCGCTCTGCTGAAGCCAGTTACCTTCGGAAAAAGAGTTGGTAGCTCTTGAT
CCGGCAAACAAACCACCGCTGGTAGCGGTGGTTTTTTTGTTTGCAAGCAGCAGATTACGCGCAGAAAAAA
AGGATCTCAAGAAGATCCTTTGATCTTTTCTACGGGGTCTGACGCTCAGTGGAACGAAAACTCACGTTAA
GGGATTTTGGTCATGAGATTATCAAAAAGGATCTTCACCTAGATCCTTTTAAATTAAAAATGAAGTTTTA
AATCAATCTAAAGTATATATGAGTAAACTTGGTCTGACAGTTACCAATGCTTAATCAGTGAGGCACCTAT
CTCAGCGATCTGTCTATTTCGTTCATCCATAGTTGCCTGACTCCCCGTCGTGTAGATAACTACGATACGG
GAGGGCTTACCATCTGGCCCCAGTGCTGCAATGATACCGCGAGACCCACGCTCACCGGCTCCAGATTTAT
CAGCAATAAACCAGCCAGCCGGAAGGGCCGAGCGCAGAAGTGGTCCTGCAACTTTATCCGCCTCCATCCA
GTCTATTAATTGTTGCCGGGAAGCTAGAGTAAGTAGTTCGCCAGTTAATAGTTTGCGCAACGTTGTTGCC
ATTGCTACAGGCATCGTGGTGTCACGCTCGTCGTTTGGTATGGCTTCATTCAGCTCCGGTTCCCAACGAT
CAAGGCGAGTTACATGATCCCCCATGTTGTGCAAAAAAGCGGTTAGCTCCTTCGGTCCTCCGATCGTTGT
CAGAAGTAAGTTGGCCGCAGTGTTATCACTCATGGTTATGGCAGCACTGCATAATTCTCTTACTGTCATG
CCATCCGTAAGATGCTTTTCTGTGACTGGTGAGTACTCAACCAAGTCATTCTGAGAATAGTGTATGCGGC
GACCGAGTTGCTCTTGCCCGGCGTCAATACGGGATAATACCGCGCCACATAGCAGAACTTTAAAAGTGCT
CATCATTGGAAAACGTTCTTCGGGGCGAAAACTCTCAAGGATCTTACCGCTGTTGAGATCCAGTTCGATG
TAACCCACTCGTGCACCCAACTGATCTTCAGCATCTTTTACTTTCACCAGCGTTTCTGGGTGAGCAAAAA
CAGGAAGGCAAAATGCCGCAAAAAAGGGAATAAGGGCGACACGGAAATGTTGAATACTCATACTCTTCCT
TTTTCAATATTATTGAAGCATTTATCAGGGTTATTGTCTCATGAGCGGATACATATTTGAATGTATTTAG
AAAAATAAACAAATAGGGGTTCCGCGCACATTTCCCCGAAAAGTGCCACCTGACGTCGACGGATCGGGAG
ATCTCCCGATCCCCTATGGTGCACTCTCAGTACAATCTGCTCTGATGCCGCATAGTTAAGCCAGTATCTG
CTCCCTGCTTGTGTGTTGGAGGTCGCTGAGTAGTGCGCGAGCAAAATTTAAGCTACAACAAGGCAAGGCT
TGACCGACAATTGCATGAAGAATCTGCTTAGGGTTAGGCGTTTTGCGCTGCTTCGCGATGTACGGGCCAG
ATATACGCGTTGACATTGATTATTGACTAGTTATTAATAGTAATCAATTACGGGGTCATTAGTTCATAGC
CCATATATGGAGTTCCGCGTTACATAACTTACGGTAAATGGCCCGCCTGGCTGACCGCCCAACGACCCCC
GCCCATTGACGTCAATAATGACGTATGTTCCCATAGTAACGCCAATAGGGACTTTCCATTGACGTCAATG
GGTGGAGTATTTACGGTAAACTGCCCACTTGGCAGTACATCAAGTGTATCATATGCCAAGTACGCCCCCT
ATTGACGTCAATGACGGTAAATGGCCCGCCTGGCATTATGCCCAGTACATGACCTTATGGGACTTTCCTA
CTTGGCAGTACATCTACGTATTAGTCATCGCTATTACCATGGTGATGCGGTTTTGGCAGTACATCAATGG
GCGTGGATAGCGGTTTGACTCACGGGGATTTCCAAGTCTCCACCCCATTGACGTCAATGGGAGTTTGTTT
TGGCACCAAAATCAACGGGACTTTCCAAAATGTCGTAACAACTCCGCCCCATTGACGCAAATGGGCGGTA
GGCGTGTACGGTGGGAGGTCTATATAAGCAGAGCTCTCCCTATCAGTGATAGAGATCTCCCTATCAGTGA
TAGAGATCGTCGACGAGCTCGTTTAGTGAACCGTCAGATCGCCTGGAGACGCCATCCACGCTGTTTTGAC
CTCCATAGAAGACACCGGGACCGATCCAGCCTCCGGACTCTAGCGTTTAAACTTAAGCTTGGTACCGAGC
TCGGATCCAAAACC
Features (pLannotate 1.2.2; 21 found; start..end, strand, type, name):
     10..759     +  CDS            ODF1: ODFP1_HUMAN - Also known as HSPB10, ODFP. Experimental evidence at protein level: Swiss-Prot protein existence level 1. Component of the outer dense fibers (ODF) of spermatozoa. ODF are filamentous structures located on the outside of the axoneme in the midpiece and principal piece of the mammalian sperm tail and may help to maintain the passive elastic structures and elastic recoil of the sperm tail. From Homo sapiens (Human).
    864..1088    +  polyA_signal   bGH poly(A) signal: bovine growth hormone polyadenylation signal
   1092..1113    +  promoter       SV40 promoter (fragment): SV40 enhancer and early promoter
   1134..1367    +  rep_origin     f1 ori (fragment) (sequence partly withheld): f1 bacteriophage origin of replication; arrow indicates direction of (+) strand synthesis
   1372..1419    +  protein_bind   FRT: FLP-mediated recombination occurs in the 8-bp core sequence TCTAGAAA (Turan and Bode, 2011). FLP recombinase from the Saccharomyces cerevisiae 2μ plasmid
   1427..2449    +  CDS            HygR: aminoglycoside phosphotransferase from E. coli; aph(4)-Ia; confers resistance to hygromycin
   2459..2584    +  CDS            ble (fragment): BLE_KLEPN - Experimental evidence at protein level: Swiss-Prot protein existence level 1. Binding protein with a strong affinity to the bleomycin family of antibiotics. Binds to CL990; an antimitotic-antibiotic compound. From Klebsiella pneumoniae.
   2579..2700    +  polyA_signal   SV40 poly(A) signal: SV40 polyadenylation signal
   2773..2789    -  protein_bind   lac operator: The lac repressor binds to the lac operator to inhibit transcription in E. coli. This inhibition can be relieved by adding lactose or isopropyl-β-D-thiogalactopyranoside (IPTG). lac repressor encoded by lacI
   2797..2827    -  promoter       lac promoter: promoter for the E. coli lac operon
   2842..2863    -  protein_bind   CAP binding site: CAP binding activates transcription in the presence of cAMP. E. coli catabolite activator protein
   2876..2968    -  CDS            lacI (fragment): lac repressor; lacI; The lac repressor binds to the lac operator to inhibit transcription in E. coli. This inhibition can be relieved by adding lactose or isopropyl-β-D-thiogalactopyranoside (IPTG).
   3151..3739    -  rep_origin     ori: high-copy-number ColE1/pMB1/pBR322/pUC origin of replication
   3910..4770    -  CDS            AmpR: β-lactamase; bla; confers resistance to ampicillin, carbenicillin, and related antibiotics
   4771..4875    -  promoter       AmpR promoter: bla
   4934..4986    -  misc_feature   bom (fragment): basis of mobility region from pBR322
   5141..5520    +  enhancer       CMV enhancer: human cytomegalovirus immediate early enhancer
   5521..5724    +  promoter       CMV promoter: human cytomegalovirus (CMV) immediate early promoter
   5726..5745    +  promoter       PLtetO-1 promoter (fragment): modified phage lambda PL promoter with tet operator sites (Lutz and Bujard, 1997)
   5747..5766    +  promoter       PLtetO-1 promoter (fragment): modified phage lambda PL promoter with tet operator sites (Lutz and Bujard, 1997)
   5774..5807    +  promoter       TRE3GV promoter (fragment): 3rd-generation Tet-responsive promoter that can be activated by binding of Tet-On® 3G, optimized for retroviral and lentiviral vectors
