[The description below was written by a language model from this plasmid's Addgene catalogue record and pLannotate feature annotations shown in this document.]
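Description:
Frt-hspB10 is a 5.9 kb mammalian expression plasmid that carries the human small heat shock protein family member HSPB10, the product of the ODF1 gene and otherwise known as a component of the outer dense fibres of the sperm tail. The backbone is recorded simply as pCMV. In bacteria it is propagated through a high-copy ColE1/pUC-type origin and selected with ampicillin via the β-lactamase gene. Only fragments of an f1 origin, lac regulatory region and pBR322 bom site remain as backbone remnants.

The ODF1 coding sequence lies downstream of the human cytomegalovirus immediate-early enhancer and promoter and is terminated by the bovine growth hormone polyadenylation signal. No epitope tag or reporter is annotated on the open reading frame. Between the CMV promoter and the insert, the annotation detects two short tet-operator-like matches (called as PLtetO-1 fragments) and a small TRE-like fragment. This suggests a CMV promoter carrying tet operators that could allow tetracycline-regulated expression in cells producing the Tet repressor, although the catalogue entry does not state this.

A second cassette consists of an FRT site placed immediately upstream of a hygromycin resistance gene and followed by an SV40 polyadenylation signal. Only a vestigial SV40 promoter fragment lies nearby, so the gene appears to lack a functional promoter of its own. This is the arrangement used for FLP recombinase-mediated integration into a host cell line with a genomic FRT docking site, where recombination would be expected to activate hygromycin resistance and yield isogenic stable lines. The plasmid can also be used for transient transfection. It was deposited with work comparing HSPB family chaperones as suppressors of polyglutamine aggregation.
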