Addgene plasmid #63101: Frt-hspB10
Purpose: Expression of HSPB10 (small HSP) in mammalian cells
Depositing lab: Harm Kampinga. Depositing organization: University Medical Center Groningen. Publication: HSPB7 is the most potent polyQ aggregation suppressor within the HSPB family of molecular chaperones. Vos MJ, Zijlstra MP, Kanon B, van Waarde-Verhagen MA, Brunt ER, Oosterveld-Hut HM, Carra S, Sibon OC, Kampinga HH. Hum Mol Genet. 2010 Dec 1;19(23):4677-93. doi: 10.1093/hmg/ddq398. Epub 2010 Sep 15. PubMed 20843828.
Backbone
  Vector backbone: pCMV
  Modifications to backbone: FRT is N-term on HygroB
  Vector type: Mammalian Expression
Growth in bacteria
  Bacterial resistance: Ampicillin, 100 μg/mL
  Growth temperature: 37°C
  Growth strain: DH5alpha
  Copy number: Unknown
Gene/Insert
  Gene/Insert name: hspb10
  Species: H. sapiens (human)
  Entrez Gene: ODF1 (a.k.a. CT133, HSPB10, ODF, ODF2, ODF27, ODFP, ODFPG, ODFPGA, ODFPGB, RT7, SODF)
  Promoter: CMV
  Cloning method: Unknown
  Sequencing primers: 5′ CMV-F; 3′ BGH-rev
Terms and licenses: Academic/Nonprofit Terms; Industry Terms: Not Available to Industry
How to cite: Frt-hspB10 was a gift from Harm Kampinga (Addgene plasmid # 63101 ; http://n2t.net/addgene:63101 ; RRID:Addgene_63101)
