>Addgene plasmid #63101 | Frt-hspB10 | addgene partial sequence | sequence record 106899 | CMV-F 5'-CGCAAATGGGCGGTAGGCGTG-3'
CCTATCAGTGATAGAGATCTCCCTATCAGTGATAGAGATCGTCGACGAGCTCGTTTAGTGAACCGTCAGA
TCGCCTGGAGACGCCATCCACGCTGTTTTGACCTCCATAGAAGACACCGGGACCGATCCAGCCTCCGGAC
TCTAGCGTTTAAACTTAAGCTTGGTACCGAGCTCGGATCCAAAACCTCGAGAACCATGGCTGCACTGAGT
TGTCTCTTGGACAGTGTCAGAAGGGACATAAAGAAGGTGGACAGAGAACTAAGGCAACTGAGATGCATCG
ACGAATTTAGCACACGGTGCCTGTGCGACTTGTATATGCACCCCTATTGCTGCTGTGACTTGCACCCATA
TCCGTACTGCTTGTGCTATTCCAAGCGATCACGCTCTTGCGGCCTGTGTGATCTCTACCCATGTTGCCTG
TGTGATTATAAGCTTTACTGTCTGCGACCATCTCTCAGAAGTTTGGAGAGGAAAGCCATCAGAGCCATAG
AAGATGAGAAGCGAGAGCTTGCCAAACTGAGAAGAACAACAAATAGAATTCTGGCTTCCTCCTGCTGTAG
CAGTAACATTTTAGGATCGGTGAATGTATGCGGTTTTGAACCCGATCAAGTCAAAGTTCGAGTGAAGGAT
GGAAAGGTATGTGTGTCGGCTGAGCGGGAGAACAGGTACGACTGCCTTGGATCGAAAAAGTACAGCTACA
TGAACATCTGCAAAGAGTTCAGCTTGCCGCCCTGTGTGGATGAGAAGGATGTAACATACTCCTATGGGCT
CGGCAGCTGTGTCAAGATCGAGTCTCCTTGCTACCCTTGCACTTCTCCTTGCAGCCCGTGCAGCCCGTGC
AACCC
