>Addgene plasmid #63101 | Frt-hspB10 | addgene partial sequence | sequence record 107312 | BGH-rev 5'-TAGAAGGCACAGTCGAGG-3'
TCGATTTTGGCGCGTTGGCTGGAGTAACTGACTTCTATTAAGTAATGGGTTCCTATGCGCACTTTACAAA
ATCATCTTCCTACAGGAAAATCGGCTTCCACAGGGATAACACGGGTTGCAAGGATCATATGGGCTGCACG
GGTTGCAGGGGCTGCAGGGGTTGCAGGGGTTGCACGGGCTGCACGGGCTGCAAGGAGAAGTGCAAGGGTA
GCAAGGAGACTCGATCTTGACACAGCTGCCGAGCCCATAGGAGTATGTTACATCCTTCTCATCCACACAG
GGCGGCAAGCTGAACTCTTTGCAGATGTTCATGTAGCTGTACTTTTTCGATCCAAGGCAGTCGTACCTGT
TCTCCCGCTCAGCCGACACACATACCTTTCCATCCTTCACTCGAACTTTGACTTGATCGGGTTCAAAACC
GCATACATTCACCGATCCTAAAATGTTACTGCTACAGCAGGAGGAAGCCAGAATTCTATTTGTTGTTCTT
CTCAGTTTGGCAAGCTCTCGCTTCTCATCTTCTATGGCTCTGATGGCTTTCCTCTCCAAACTTCTGAGAG
ATGGTCGCAGACAGTAAAGCTTATAATCACACAGGCAACATGGGTAGAGATCACACAGGCCGCAAGAGCG
TGATCGCTTGGAATAGCACAAGCAGTACGGATATGGGTGCAAGTCACAGCAGCAATAGGGGTGCATATAC
AAGTCGCACAGGCACCGTGTGCTAAATTCGTCGATGCATCTCAGTTGCCTTAGTTCTCTGTCCACCTTCT
TTATGTCCCTTCTGACACTGTCCAAGAGACAACTCAGTGCAGCCATGGTTCTCGAGGTTTTGGATCCGAG
CTCGGTACCAAGCTTAAGTTTAAACGCTAGAGTCCGGAGGCTGGATCGGTCC
